Addgene plasmid #71590: pJK438
Purpose: Produces Thermoplasma acidophilum citrate synthase with C-terminal His6 tag (TpCSH6)
Depositing lab: T. J. Kappock. Depositing organization: Purdue University. Publication: An active site-tail interaction in the structure of hexahistidine-tagged Thermoplasma acidophilum citrate synthase. Murphy JR, Donini S, Kappock TJ. Acta Crystallogr F Struct Biol Commun. 2015 Oct 1;71(Pt 10):1292-9. doi: 10.1107/S2053230X15015939. Epub 2015 Sep 23. PubMed 26457521.
Backbone
  Vector backbone: pET28a
  Backbone size w/o insert (bp): 5369
  Total vector size (bp): 6410
  Vector type: Bacterial Expression
Growth in bacteria
  Bacterial resistance: Kanamycin, 50 μg/mL
  Growth temperature: 37°C
  Growth strain: DH5alpha
  Copy number: High Copy
Gene/Insert
  Gene/Insert name: citrate synthase (alt name: gltA)
  Species: Thermoplasma acidophilum DSM 1728
  GenBank ID: TA_RS00855 P21553
  Promoter: T7 promoter
  Tag / fusion protein: His6 (C terminal on backbone)
  Cloning method: Restriction Enzyme; 5′ cloning site NdeI (not destroyed); 3′ cloning site SalI (not destroyed)
  Sequencing primers: 5′ T7 promoter; 3′ T7 terminator
Terms and licenses: Academic/Nonprofit Terms; Industry Terms: Not Available to Industry
How to cite: pJK438 was a gift from T. J. Kappock (Addgene plasmid # 71590 ; http://n2t.net/addgene:71590 ; RRID:Addgene_71590)
