[The description below was written by a language model from this plasmid's Addgene catalogue record and pLannotate feature annotations shown in this document.]
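Description:
pJK438 is a bacterial expression plasmid built on the pET28a backbone (6,410 bp in total) that produces citrate synthase (gltA) from the thermoacidophilic archaeon Thermoplasma acidophilum DSM 1728 with a C-terminal hexahistidine tag, a protein the depositors call TpCSH6. The plasmid is propagated in E. coli under kanamycin selection, conferred by the aph(3')-Ia aminoglycoside phosphotransferase gene. It carries a ColE1/pMB1-type origin together with the bom region and the rop gene, plus an f1 phage origin. The catalogue lists it as high copy, although rop normally moderates the copy number of pBR322-derived replicons. Short fragments annotated as tetracycline-resistance sequence and a predicted E. coli ORF appear to be nonfunctional backbone remnants.

The citrate synthase coding sequence was inserted between the NdeI and SalI sites, both of which are retained. Cloning at NdeI places the start codon directly downstream of the T7 gene 10 ribosome binding site, so the N-terminal His tag and thrombin site normally supplied by pET28a are not annotated here. The tag instead comes from the backbone sequence downstream of the insert, which the annotation software detects as an 18-nt fragment of a longer His tag, consistent with six histidines. A downstream hit labelled as a solubility-tag fragment lies just before the T7 terminator and is likely an incidental backbone match. Transcription is driven by a T7 promoter controlled by an adjacent lac operator, and the plasmid-borne lacI gene supplies the repressor. Expression therefore requires a host providing T7 RNA polymerase and is induced with IPTG. The His tag allows metal-affinity purification, and the associated publication concerns the crystal structure of this tagged enzyme, which showed an interaction between the active site and the tail.
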