Features (pLannotate 1.2.2; 19 found; start..end, strand, type, name):
     12..467     +  rep_origin     f1 ori (sequence partly withheld): f1 bacteriophage origin of replication; arrow indicates direction of (+) strand synthesis
    494..551     +  promoter       AmpR promoter (fragment): bla
    560..1375    -  CDS            KanR: aminoglycoside phosphotransferase; aph(3')-Ia; confers resistance to kanamycin in bacteria or G418 (Geneticin®) in eukaryotes
   1497..2085    +  rep_origin     ori: high-copy-number ColE1/pMB1/pBR322/pUC origin of replication
   2271..2413    -  misc_feature   bom: basis of mobility region from pBR322
   2515..2706    -  CDS            rop: Rop protein, which maintains plasmids at low copy number; rop
   2723..3103    +  CDS            YPB1_ECOLX: Protein predicted: Swiss-Prot protein existence level 4. From Escherichia coli.
   3175..3466    -  CDS            TcR (fragment): tetracycline efflux protein; tet; confers resistance to tetracycline
   3481..3502    -  protein_bind   CAP binding site: CAP binding activates transcription in the presence of cAMP. E. coli catabolite activator protein
   3515..4597    -  CDS            lacI: lac repressor; lacI; The lac repressor binds to the lac operator to inhibit transcription in E. coli. This inhibition can be relieved by adding lactose or isopropyl-β-D-thiogalactopyranoside (IPTG).
   4598..4675    -  promoter       lacI promoter: lacI
   4683..4962    -  CDS            TcR (fragment): tetracycline efflux protein; tet; confers resistance to tetracycline
   4984..5002    +  promoter       T7 promoter: promoter for bacteriophage T7 RNA polymerase
   5003..5027    +  protein_bind   lac operator: The lac repressor binds to the lac operator to inhibit transcription in E. coli. This inhibition can be relieved by adding lactose or isopropyl-β-D-thiogalactopyranoside (IPTG). lac repressor encoded by lacI
   5042..5064    +  RBS            RBS: efficient ribosome binding site from bacteriophage T7 gene 10 (Olins and Rangwala, 1989)
   5072..6226    +  CDS            gltA: CISY_THEAC - Experimental evidence at protein level: Swiss-Prot protein existence level 1. From Thermoplasma acidophilum (strain ATCC 25905 / DSM 1728 / JCM 9062 / NBRC 15155 / AMRC-C165).
   6254..6271    +  CDS            9xHis (fragment): 9xHis affinity tag
   6281..6330    +  CDS            SET1 (fragment): solubility-enhancement tag derived from T7 phage gene 10B
   6338..6385    +  terminator     T7 terminator: transcription terminator for bacteriophage T7 RNA polymerase
>Addgene plasmid #71590 | pJK438 | depositor full sequence | sequence record 130918 | pJK438 sequence 6410 bps
TGGCGAATGGG
[124 nt withheld, positions 12-135]
C
[91 nt withheld, positions 137-227]
A
[49 nt withheld, positions 229-277]
CCTTTGACGTTGGAGTCCACGTTCTTT
[37 nt withheld, positions 305-341]
ACCCTATCTCGGTCTATTCTTTTGATTTATAAGGGATTTTGCCGATTTCGGCCTATTGGTTAAAAAATGA
GCTGATTTAACAAAAATTTAACGCGAATTTTAACAAAATATTAACGTTTACAATTTCAGGTGGCACTTTT
CGGGGAAATGTGCGCGGAACCCCTATTTGTTTATTTTTCTAAATACATTCAAATATGTATCCGCTCATGA
ATTAATTCTTAGAAAAACTCATCGAGCATCAAATGAAACTGCAATTTATTCATATCAGGATTATCAATAC
CATATTTTTGAAAAAGCCGTTTCTGTAATGAAGGAGAAAACTCACCGAGGCAGTTCCATAGGATGGCAAG
ATCCTGGTATCGGTCTGCGATTCCGACTCGTCCAACATCAATACAACCTATTAATTTCCCCTCGTCAAAA
ATAAGGTTATCAAGTGAGAAATCACCATGAGTGACGACTGAATCCGGTGAGAATGGCAAAAGTTTATGCA
TTTCTTTCCAGACTTGTTCAACAGGCCAGCCATTACGCTCGTCATCAAAATCACTCGCATCAACCAAACC
GTTATTCATTCGTGATTGCGCCTGAGCGAGACGAAATACGCGATCGCTGTTAAAAGGACAATTACAAACA
GGAATCGAATGCAACCGGCGCAGGAACACTGCCAGCGCATCAACAATATTTTCACCTGAATCAGGATATT
CTTCTAATACCTGGAATGCTGTTTTCCCGGGGATCGCAGTGGTGAGTAACCATGCATCATCAGGAGTACG
GATAAAATGCTTGATGGTCGGAAGAGGCATAAATTCCGTCAGCCAGTTTAGTCTGACCATCTCATCTGTA
ACATCATTGGCAACGCTACCTTTGCCATGTTTCAGAAACAACTCTGGCGCATCGGGCTTCCCATACAATC
GATAGATTGTCGCACCTGATTGCCCGACATTATCGCGAGCCCATTTATACCCATATAAATCAGCATCCAT
GTTGGAATTTAATCGCGGCCTAGAGCAAGACGTTTCCCGTTGAATATGGCTCATAACACCCCTTGTATTA
CTGTTTATGTAAGCAGACAGTTTTATTGTTCATGACCAAAATCCCTTAACGTGAGTTTTCGTTCCACTGA
GCGTCAGACCCCGTAGAAAAGATCAAAGGATCTTCTTGAGATCCTTTTTTTCTGCGCGTAATCTGCTGCT
TGCAAACAAAAAAACCACCGCTACCAGCGGTGGTTTGTTTGCCGGATCAAGAGCTACCAACTCTTTTTCC
GAAGGTAACTGGCTTCAGCAGAGCGCAGATACCAAATACTGTCCTTCTAGTGTAGCCGTAGTTAGGCCAC
CACTTCAAGAACTCTGTAGCACCGCCTACATACCTCGCTCTGCTAATCCTGTTACCAGTGGCTGCTGCCA
GTGGCGATAAGTCGTGTCTTACCGGGTTGGACTCAAGACGATAGTTACCGGATAAGGCGCAGCGGTCGGG
CTGAACGGGGGGTTCGTGCACACAGCCCAGCTTGGAGCGAACGACCTACACCGAACTGAGATACCTACAG
CGTGAGCTATGAGAAAGCGCCACGCTTCCCGAAGGGAGAAAGGCGGACAGGTATCCGGTAAGCGGCAGGG
TCGGAACAGGAGAGCGCACGAGGGAGCTTCCAGGGGGAAACGCCTGGTATCTTTATAGTCCTGTCGGGTT
TCGCCACCTCTGACTTGAGCGTCGATTTTTGTGATGCTCGTCAGGGGGGCGGAGCCTATGGAAAAACGCC
AGCAACGCGGCCTTTTTACGGTTCCTGGCCTTTTGCTGGCCTTTTGCTCACATGTTCTTTCCTGCGTTAT
CCCCTGATTCTGTGGATAACCGTATTACCGCCTTTGAGTGAGCTGATACCGCTCGCCGCAGCCGAACGAC
CGAGCGCAGCGAGTCAGTGAGCGAGGAAGCGGAAGAGCGCCTGATGCGGTATTTTCTCCTTACGCATCTG
TGCGGTATTTCACACCGCATATATGGTGCACTCTCAGTACAATCTGCTCTGATGCCGCATAGTTAAGCCA
GTATACACTCCGCTATCGCTACGTGACTGGGTCATGGCTGCGCCCCGACACCCGCCAACACCCGCTGACG
CGCCCTGACGGGCTTGTCTGCTCCCGGCATCCGCTTACAGACAAGCTGTGACCGTCTCCGGGAGCTGCAT
GTGTCAGAGGTTTTCACCGTCATCACCGAAACGCGCGAGGCAGCTGCGGTAAAGCTCATCAGCGTGGTCG
TGAAGCGATTCACAGATGTCTGCCTGTTCATCCGCGTCCAGCTCGTTGAGTTTCTCCAGAAGCGTTAATG
TCTGGCTTCTGATAAAGCGGGCCATGTTAAGGGCGGTTTTTTCCTGTTTGGTCACTGATGCCTCCGTGTA
AGGGGGATTTCTGTTCATGGGGGTAATGATACCGATGAAACGAGAGAGGATGCTCACGATACGGGTTACT
GATGATGAACATGCCCGGTTACTGGAACGTTGTGAGGGTAAACAACTGGCGGTATGGATGCGGCGGGACC
AGAGAAAAATCACTCAGGGTCAATGCCAGCGCTTCGTTAATACAGATGTAGGTGTTCCACAGGGTAGCCA
GCAGCATCCTGCGATGCAGATCCGGAACATAATGGTGCAGGGCGCTGACTTCCGCGTTTCCAGACTTTAC
GAAACACGGAAACCGAAGACCATTCATGTTGTTGCTCAGGTCGCAGACGTTTTGCAGCAGCAGTCGCTTC
ACGTTCGCTCGCGTATCGGTGATTCATTCTGCTAACCAGTAAGGCAACCCCGCCAGCCTAGCCGGGTCCT
CAACGACAGGAGCACGATCATGCGCACCCGTGGGGCCGCCATGCCGGCGATAATGGCCTGCTTCTCGCCG
AAACGTTTGGTGGCGGGACCAGTGACGAAGGCTTGAGCGAGGGCGTGCAAGATTCCGAATACCGCAAGCG
ACAGGCCGATCATCGTCGCGCTCCAGCGAAAGCGGTCCTCGCCGAAAATGACCCAGAGCGCTGCCGGCAC
CTGTCCTACGAGTTGCATGATAAAGAAGACAGTCATAAGTGCGGCGACGATAGTCATGCCCCGCGCCCAC
CGGAAGGAGCTGACTGGGTTGAAGGCTCTCAAGGGCATCGGTCGAGATCCCGGTGCCTAATGAGTGAGCT
AACTTACATTAATTGCGTTGCGCTCACTGCCCGCTTTCCAGTCGGGAAACCTGTCGTGCCAGCTGCATTA
ATGAATCGGCCAACGCGCGGGGAGAGGCGGTTTGCGTATTGGGCGCCAGGGTGGTTTTTCTTTTCACCAG
TGAGACGGGCAACAGCTGATTGCCCTTCACCGCCTGGCCCTGAGAGAGTTGCAGCAAGCGGTCCACGCTG
GTTTGCCCCAGCAGGCGAAAATCCTGTTTGATGGTGGTTAACGGCGGGATATAACATGAGCTGTCTTCGG
TATCGTCGTATCCCACTACCGAGATATCCGCACCAACGCGCAGCCCGGACTCGGTAATGGCGCGCATTGC
GCCCAGCGCCATCTGATCGTTGGCAACCAGCATCGCAGTGGGAACGATGCCCTCATTCAGCATTTGCATG
GTTTGTTGAAAACCGGACATGGCACTCCAGTCGCCTTCCCGTTCCGCTATCGGCTGAATTTGATTGCGAG
TGAGATATTTATGCCAGCCAGCCAGACGCAGACGCGCCGAGACAGAACTTAATGGGCCCGCTAACAGCGC
GATTTGCTGGTGACCCAATGCGACCAGATGCTCCACGCCCAGTCGCGTACCGTCTTCATGGGAGAAAATA
ATACTGTTGATGGGTGTCTGGTCAGAGACATCAAGAAATAACGCCGGAACATTAGTGCAGGCAGCTTCCA
CAGCAATGGCATCCTGGTCATCCAGCGGATAGTTAATGATCAGCCCACTGACGCGTTGCGCGAGAAGATT
GTGCACCGCCGCTTTACAGGCTTCGACGCCGCTTCGTTCTACCATCGACACCACCACGCTGGCACCCAGT
TGATCGGCGCGAGATTTAATCGCCGCGACAATTTGCGACGGCGCGTGCAGGGCCAGACTGGAGGTGGCAA
CGCCAATCAGCAACGACTGTTTGCCCGCCAGTTGTTGTGCCACGCGGTTGGGAATGTAATTCAGCTCCGC
CATCGCCGCTTCCACTTTTTCCCGCGTTTTCGCAGAAACGTGGCTGGCCTGGTTCACCACGCGGGAAACG
GTCTGATAAGAGACACCGGCATACTCTGCGACATCGTATAACGTTACTGGTTTCACATTCACCACCCTGA
ATTGACTCTCTTCCGGGCGCTATCATGCCATACCGCGAAAGGTTTTGCGCCATTCGATGGTGTCCGGGAT
CTCGACGCTCTCCCTTATGCGACTCCTGCATTAGGAAGCAGCCCAGTAGTAGGTTGAGGCCGTTGAGCAC
CGCCGCCGCAAGGAATGGTGCATGCAAGGAGATGGCGCCCAACAGTCCCCCGGCCACGGGGCCTGCCACC
ATACCCACGCCGAAACAAGCGCTCATGAGCCCGAAGTGGCGAGCCCGATCTTCCCCATCGGTGATGTCGG
CGATATAGGCGCCAGCAACCGCACCTGTGGCGCCGGTGATGCCGGCCACGATGCGTCCGGCGTAGAGGAT
CGAGATCTCGATCCCGCGAAATTAATACGACTCACTATAGGGGAATTGTGAGCGGATAACAATTCCCCTC
TAGAAATAATTTTGTTTAACTTTAAGAAGGAGATATACATATGCCAGAAACTGAAGAAATTAGCAAAGGG
CTTGAGGATGTCAATATAAAGTGGACAAGGCTCACGACCATCGACGGAAATAAGGGAATCCTGCGATACG
GGGGCTATTCTGTCGAAGATATAATTGCCTCTGGGGCACAGGATGAGGAGATCCAGTATCTGTTCCTGTA
TGGGAACCTTCCAACTGAACAGGAGCTCAGAAAATACAAGGAAACCGTCCAGAAGGGTTATAAGATACCA
GATTTTGTCATAAACGCCATAAGGCAGCTGCCAAGGGAATCGGATGCTGTGGCAATGCAGATGGCCGCGG
TTGCAGCCATGGCAGCATCGGAGACAAAGTTCAAGTGGAACAAGGATACGGACAGAGACGTTGCAGCAGA
AATGATCGGCAGGATGTCAGCGATAACCGTGAACGTGTACAGGCACATAATGAACATGCCGGCCGAGCTT
CCGAAACCATCAGACAGCTACGCTGAGAGCTTCCTGAACGCTGCGTTTGGAAGGAAGGCAACAAAGGAAG
AGATAGACGCCATGAATACGGCACTGATTCTCTACACAGACCATGAGGTGCCTGCATCTACCACGGCAGG
CTTGGTCGCGGTATCAACCCTCTCAGACATGTACTCCGGCATAACTGCAGCTCTTGCGGCCCTCAAGGGT
CCGCTGCATGGCGGTGCAGCTGAGGCAGCAATAGCGCAGTTCGATGAGATAAAGGATCCCGCCATGGTGG
AGAAGTGGTTCAACGACAACATAATAAACGGAAAGAAGAGACTCATGGGCTTCGGCCACAGGGTATACAA
GACCTACGATCCAAGGGCAAAGATATTCAAGGGCATCGCTGAGAAACTCTCCAGCAAGAAGCCAGAGGTG
CACAAGGTATATGAGATCGCCACGAAGCTTGAAGACTTTGGCATCAAGGCATTCGGTTCAAAGGGCATAT
ATCCGAACACGGATTACTTCTCCGGAATAGTATACATGTCCATAGGATTCCCGCTGAGGAACAACATATA
CACGGCGCTCTTCGCGCTATCCAGGGTTACAGGGTGGCAGGCACACTTCATAGAGTACGTGGAGGAACAG
CAGAGACTGATTAGGCCGAGAGCCGTTTACGTCGGTCCTGCAGAGAGAAAGTACGTACCCATCGCTGAAA
GAAAGGTCGACAAGCTTGCGGCCGCACTCGAGCACCACCACCACCACCACTGAGATCCGGCTGCTAACAA
AGCCCGAAAGGAAGCTGAGTTGGCTGCTGCCACCGCTGAGCAATAACTAGCATAACCCCTTGGGGCCTCT
AAACGGGTCTTGAGGGGTTTTTTGCTGAAAGGAGGAACTATATCCGGAT
