>Addgene plasmid #71590 | pJK438 | addgene partial sequence | sequence record 139415 | T7 5'-TAATACGACTCACTATAGGG-3'
TTTTGTTTAACTTTAAGAAGGAGATATACATATGCCAGAAACTGAAGAAATTAGCAAAGGGCTTGAGGAT
GTCAATATAAAGTGGACAAGGCTCACGACCATCGACGGAAATAAGGGAATCCTGCGATACGGGGGCTATT
CTGTCGAAGATATAATTGCCTCTGGGGCACAGGATGAGGAGATCCAGTATCTGTTCCTGTATGGGAACCT
TCCAACTGAACAGGAGCTCAGAAAATACAAGGAAACCGTCCAGAAGGGTTATAAGATACCAGATTTTGTC
ATAAACGCCATAAGGCAGCTGCCAAGGGAATCGGATGCTGTGGCAATGCAGATGGCCGCGGTTGCAGCCA
TGGCAGCATCGGAGACAAAGTTCAAGTGGAACAAGGATACGGACAGAGACGTTGCAGCAGAAATGATCGG
CAGGATGTCAGCGATAACCGTGAACGTGTACAGGCACATAATGAACATGCCGGCCGAGCTTCCGAAACCA
TCAGACAGCTACGCTGAGAGCTTCCTGAACGCTGCGTTTGGAAGGAAGGCAACAAAGGAAGAGATAGACG
CCATGAATACGGCACTGATTCTCTACACAGACCATGAGGTGCCTGCATCTACCACGGCAGGCTTGGTCGC
GGTATCAACCCTCTCAGACATGTACTCCGGCATAACTGCAGCTCTTGCGGCCCTCAAGGGTCCGCTGCAT
GGCGGTGCAGCTGAGGCAGCAATAGCGCAGTTCGATGAGATAAAGGATCCCGCCATGGTGGAGAAGTGGT
TCAACGACAACATAATAAACGGAAAGAAGAGACTCATGGGCTTCGGCCACAGGGTATACAAGACCTACGA
TCCAAGGGCAAAGATATTCAAGGGCATCGCTGAGAAACTCTCCAGCAAGAAGCCAGAGGTGCACAAGGTA
TATGAGATCGCC
