>Addgene plasmid #71590 | pJK438 | addgene partial sequence | sequence record 139416 | T7term 5'-GCTAGTTATTGCTCAGCGG-3'
TTGTTAGCAGCCGGATCTCAGTGGTGGTGGTGGTGGTGCTCGAGTGCGGCCGCAAGCTTGTCGACCTTTC
TTTCAGCGATGGGTACGTACTTTCTCTCTGCAGGACCGACGTAAACGGCTCTCGGCCTAATCAGTCTCTG
CTGTTCCTCCACGTACTCTATGAAGTGTGCCTGCCACCCTGTAACCCTGGATAGCGCGAAGAGCGCCGTG
TATATGTTGTTCCTCAGCGGGAATCCTATGGACATGTATACTATTCCGGAGAAGTAATCCGTGTTCGGAT
ATATGCCCTTTGAACCGAATGCCTTGATGCCAAAGTCTTCAAGCTTCGTGGCGATCTCATATACCTTGTG
CACCTCTGGCTTCTTGCTGGAGAGTTTCTCAGCGATGCCCTTGAATATCTTTGCCCTTGGATCGTAGGTC
TTGTATACCCTGTGGCCGAAGCCCATGAGTCTCTTCTTTCCGTTTATTATGTTGTCGTTGAACCACTTCT
CCACCATGGCGGGATCCTTTATCTCATCGAACTGCGCTATTGCTGCCTCAGCTGCACCGCCATGCAGCGG
ACCCTTGAGGGCCGCAAGAGCTGCAGTTATGCCGGAGTACATGTCTGAGAGGGTTGATACCGCGACCAAG
CCTGCCGTGGTAGATGCAGGCACCTCATGGTCTGTGTAGAGAATCAGTGCCGTATTCATGGCGTCTATCT
CTTCCTTTGTTGCCTTCCTTCCAAACGCAGCGTTCAGGAAGCTCTCAGCGTAGCTGTCTGATGGTTTCGG
AAGCTCGGCCGGCATGTTCATTATGTGCCTGTACACGTTCACGGTTATCGCTGACATCCTGCCGATCATT
TCTGCTGCAACGTCTCTGTCCGTATCCTTGTTCCACTTGAACTTTGTCTCCGATGCTGCCATGGCTGCAA
CCGCGGCCATCTGCATTGCCACAGCATCCGATTCCCTTGGCAGCTGCCTTATGGCGTTTATGACAAAATC
TGGTATCTTATAACCCTTCTGGACGGTTTCCTTGTATTTTCTGAGCTCCTGTTCAGTTGGAAGG
